>Addgene plasmid #67464 | pDEST47-ARL6 | addgene partial sequence | sequence record 118187 | GFPfusionREV 5'-CTCCACTGACAGAAAATTTG-3'
AGAATTGGGACAACTCCAGTGAAAAGTTCTTCTCCTTTGCTAGCCATTCTAGATCGAACCACTTTGTACA
AGAAAGCTGGGTCCTATCATGTCTTCACAGTCTGGATCTGATCTTGAAGCCAGTCTACACCTTCTTGCAA
GCCTTCTCCTTTTATGGCATCACTAGCACAAATATGCCAGGGTTTATCTTTGATGTTCTCTAAACACAGC
AACTGAGACACTTTTACAGATGTCACTGCATCTCTAAGATCCATTTTATTTGCAAAGAATAAGATTGGAA
TTCGACGGTGTTTAATATCTGGATGATTCAGAAGAGTATCGAGTTCTTCTTTGGCCACAACCATTCTTAA
TCTATCACTACTATCAATGACAAAAATAATAGCTTGGCCTTCTTTATAATAGTGTTCCCAGAGATTTCTG
TATCTTCCTTGACCTGACATGTCAAACACTGTAAATGACAAACTGGATGATTTGAATTTCTCTATGCTGA
ATCCTATTGTTGGAAGGATATTTTGAGATTGAGCATTTGAAGGTTTAAGTTTGTTAATGATCGTCGTTTT
GCCACTATTATCTAGCCCAAGGCACAAAACATGAACCTCCTTCTTCTTCAGGCCAAGCAAGACTGAAAGT
CTGTCTAGCAATCCCATGGTTCTATCTCCTTCTAAGCCTGCTTTTTTGTACAAACTTGTTTGATCAAGCT
TAACTAGCCAGCTTGGGTCTCCCTATAGTGAGTCGTATTAATTTCGATAAGCCAGTAAGCAGTGGGTTCT
CTAGTTAGCCAGAGAGCTCTGCTTATATAGACCTCCCACCGTACACGCCTACCGCCCATTTGCGTCAATG
GGGCGGAGTTGTTACGACATTTTGGAAAGTCCCGTTGATTTTGGTGCCAAAACAAACTCCCATTGACGTC
AATGGGGTGGAGACTTGGAAATCCCGTGAGTCAAACCGCTATCCCGCCCATGGATGTACTGCCAAACCGC
ATCACATGGTAATAGCGATGACTATA
