[The description below was written by a language model from this plasmid's Addgene catalogue record.]
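Description:
pDEST47-ARL6 is a mammalian expression plasmid built on the commercial pcDNA-DEST47 Gateway destination backbone, into which the human ARL6 open reading frame was transferred by Gateway recombination. ARL6, also known as BBS3 or RP55, encodes a small GTPase of the ARF family. It is propagated in E. coli as a high-copy plasmid under ampicillin selection. It also carries a neomycin resistance marker, so transfected mammalian cells can be selected with G418, for example to derive stable lines.

Expression of the insert is driven by the CMV promoter, a strong constitutive promoter widely used in cultured mammalian cells. The pcDNA-DEST47 backbone is designed to append GFP to the C-terminus of the recombined gene, and the use of a GFP reverse primer for sequencing is consistent with that coding region lying downstream of the insert. In this construct, however, the ARL6 sequence keeps its native stop codon, so translation ends at the natural end of the protein and no GFP fusion is made. The product is therefore untagged, native human ARL6.

The plasmid belongs to a toolbox of constructs for expressing or knocking down human ARF, ARL and SAR family GTPases. It suits transient or stable overexpression of unmodified ARL6 where a tag might interfere with the function or localization of the GTPase. No feature table was supplied, so details such as the polyadenylation signal, the origins of replication and the exact recombination site junctions are not stated in the record.
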