Addgene plasmid #67464: pDEST47-ARL6
Purpose: Mammalian expression of hArl6 with stop codon (native expression)
Depositing lab: Richard Kahn. Depositing organization: Emory University. Publication: Tool box: Plasmids for the expression or knockdown of human ARF Family GTPases (ARF/ARL/SAR) and their co-expression in bacteria with N-myristoyltransferases. Kerr SC, Kahn RA. Cell Logist. 2015 Sep 21;5(3):e1090523. doi: 10.1080/21592799.2015.1090523. eCollection 2015 Jul-Sep. PubMed 27057421.
Backbone
  Vector backbone: pcDNA-DEST47
  Backbone manufacturer: Life Technologies
  Vector type: Mammalian Expression
  Selectable markers: Neomycin (select with G418)
Growth in bacteria
  Bacterial resistance: Ampicillin, 100 μg/mL
  Growth temperature: 37°C
  Growth strain: DH5alpha
  Copy number: High Copy
Gene/Insert
  Gene/Insert name: ARL6 (alt name: pRK12s-D47)
  Species: H. sapiens (human)
  Entrez Gene: ARL6 (a.k.a. BBS3, RP55)
  Promoter: CMV
  Cloning method: Gateway Cloning
  Sequencing primers: 5′ CMV-F; 3′ GFP-R
Terms and licenses: Academic/Nonprofit Terms; Industry Terms: Not Available to Industry
Depositor comments: Note that the insert contains its native stop codon and does not produce a fusion protein with GFP.
How to cite: pDEST47-ARL6 was a gift from Richard Kahn (Addgene plasmid # 67464 ; http://n2t.net/addgene:67464 ; RRID:Addgene_67464)
